>Addgene plasmid #186246 | pBA791 | addgene full sequence | sequence record 369164 | Addgene NGS Result
AGTATAATATATCAAGAGCCTAATAACTCGGGCTATAAACTAAGGAATATCTATGAAAGAATTTTATATT
AGCATCGAAACAGTCGGAAATAACATTGTTGAACGTTATATTGATGAAAATGGAAAGGAACGTACAGGAG
GACTTTGGCAGGTGGTGTTACAACCAATTAACCAATTCTGATTAGAAAAACTCATCGAGCATCAAATGAA
ACTGCAATTTATTCATATCAGGATTATCAATACCATATTTTTGAAAAAGCCGTTTCTGTAATGAAGGAGA
AAACTCACCGAGGCAGTTCCATAGGATGGCAAGATCCTGGTATCGGTCTGCGATTCCGACTCGTCCAACA
TCAATACAACCTATTAATTTCCCCTCGTCAAAAATAAGGTTATCAAGTGAGAAATCACCATGAGTGACGA
CTGAATCCGGTGAGAATGGCAAAAGCTTATGCATTTCTTTCCAGACTTGTTCAACAGGCCAGCCATTACG
CTCGTCATCAAAATCACTCGCATCAACCAAACCGTTATTCATTCGTGATTGCGCCTGAGCGAGGCGAAAT
ACGCGATCGCTGTTAAAAGGACAATTACAAACAGGAATCGAATGCAACCGGCGCAGGAACACTGCCAGCG
CATCAACAATATTTTCACCTGAATCAGGATATTCTTCTAATACCTGGAATGCTGTTTTCCCGGGGATCGC
AGTGGTGAGTAACCATGCATCATCAGGAGTACGGATAAAATGCTTGATGGTCGGAAGAGGCATAAATTCC
GTCAGCCAGTTTAGTCTGACCATCTCATCTGTAACATCATTGGCAACGCTACCTTTGCCATGTTTCAGAA
ACAACTCTGGCGCATCGGGCTTCCCATACAATCGATAGATTGTCGCACCTGATTGCCCGACATTATCGCG
AGCCCATTTATACCCATATAAATCAGCATCCATGTTGGAATTTAATCGCGGCCTGGAGCAAGACGTTTCC
CGTTGAATATGGCTCATAACACCCCTTGTATTACTGTTTATGTAAGCAGACAGTTTTATTGTTCATGATG
ATATATTTTTATCTTGTGCAATGTAACATCAGAGATTTTGAGACACAACGTGGCTTTGTTGAATAAATCG
AACTTTTGCTGAGTTGAAGGATCAGCTTGCGTTTTCCCTTGTCCAGATAGCCCAGTAGCTGACATTTAGC
CTAAATGACATTTCTCCGGAAAGTGCGCACGGCCACGCTCTTGTTGACGTTGAGCTTGCTTTTGACGTTG
AACCTCGCGTTGCTCGGTTAATAATTTCTCACCAACCGCTTTAATAATGGCCGCCGCTTTCGCTTGCATG
TCACGGTTCAGAGGACCGAGTGCATCTAATACCGGTTTCAAACGTTCGCGTAAATCGCGCGCAGTTTCCT
GTGCCTGGTCTGCTTTCTTACGCATTTCGCGGGCGCCGGCAGCCGCTTGCAGTGCTGGTTCGTAACCTTG
ACGGACTGCCTTAGTTAAGCGATCCGCGACTGCCTCAGGGGTTTCCACACGTTTAGAAATGCCTAATTTC
TCCGCCAGACCTTGTGGAGCGTAAGCACGGGGTTCCACGGCCTGAGGCGAAATCGTAACATGTCCTACAG
GCGGGCGTTCAAGCGCTTCATAAAATGCTTGGATACGAGTATGGCGCGCTTTACTCCCTTCAATCCCACG
CTGAAGGCCCAGGTCCGCAACCGCAGCAGCGAAGGTCGTTTGATCACGTGTCATTTGGGCCTTATTACCA
ATAAATTCTTTAGCACTCAAGCGACCATCTTGGGTCAAGGGGACTACAAAGGCCGTCATATGTGGGGATG
TCTCATCGCGATGAATCGAAGCTGTTACAATACGGTCAGCGCCATATTTATCGGCTAACCATTTATGGGC
TTTCTCAAAGAATGCTGCTTGTTGCTCCTGTGACGCGCTTTTCCACCACTCGGGCGAAGCGGTCATCACA
TATTCTACGGCAAGTACTGCATCTTTACGGCGCTTTTCAGGCAACAGTTCACGCAAACGACCCATGGCCT
CGTCCGTACTACTCGCGGCCCAATGTTCATTTTCCGGAGTACGAGATGCATCCGCATTCGGTGTTTCACG
TTCACGATACGCATGTTTCAGCGACGCAGCAACATTACCCATCTTGGCGAGTTTCTTACAACGCATAATT
GCATAAGCGGCCATGCCTGCCCCTCCCTTTTGGTGTCCAACCGGCTCGACGGGGGCAGCGCAAGGCGGTG
CCTCCGGCGGGCCACTCAATGCTTGAGTATACTCACTAGACTTTGCTTCGCAAAGTCGTGACCGCCTACG
GCGGCTGCGCCTGCCCACGAGCTTGACCACAGGGATTGCCCACCGGCTACCCAGCCTTCGACCACATACC
CACCGGCTCCAACTGCGCGGCCTGCGGCCTTGCCCTATCAATTTTTTTAATTTTCTCTGGGGAAAAGCCT
CCGGCCTGCGGCCTGCGCGCTTCGCTTGCCGGTTGGACACCAAGTGGAAGGCGGGTCAAGGCTCGCGCAG
CGACCGCGCAGCGGCTTGGCCTTGACGCGCCTGGAACGACCCAAGCCTATGCGAGTGGGGGCAGTCGAAG
GGCGAAGCCCGCCCGCCTGCCCCCCGAGCCTCACGGCGGCGAGTGCGGGGGTTCCAAGGGGGCAGCGCCA
CCTTGGGCAAGGCCGAAGGCCGCGCAGTCGATCAACAAGCCCCGGAGGGGCCACTTTTTGCCGGAGGGGG
AGCCGCGCCGAAGGCGTGGGGGAACCCCGCAGGGGTGCCCTTCTTTGGGCACCAAAGAACTAGATATAGG
GCGAAATGCGAAAGACTTAAAAATCAACAACTTAAAAAAGGGGGGTACGCAACAGCTCATTGCGGCACCC
CCCGCAATAGCTCATTGCGTAGGTTAAAGAAAATCTGTAATTGACTGCCACTTTTACGCAACGCATAATT
GTTGTCGCGCTGCCGAAAAGTTGCAGCTGATTGCGCATGGTGCCGCAACCGTGCGGCACCCCTACCGCAT
GGAGATAAGCATGGCCACGCAGTCCAGAGAAATCGGCATTCAAGCCAAGAACAAGCCCGGTCACTGGGTG
CAAACGGAACGCAAAGCGCATGAGGCGTGGGCCGGGCTTATTGCGAGGAAACCCACGGCGGCAATGCTGC
TGCATCACCTCGTGGCGCAGATGGGCCACCAGAACGCCGTGGTGGTCAGCCAAAAGACACTTTCCAAGCT
CATCGGACGTTCTTTGCGGACGGTCCAATACGCAGTCAAGGACTTGGTGGCCGAGCGCTGGATCTCCGTC
GTGAAGCTCAACGGCCCCGGCACCGTGTTGGCCTACGTGGTCAATGACCGCGTGGCGTGGGGCCAGCCCC
GCGACCAGTTGCGCCTGTCGGTGTTCAGTGCCGCCGTGGTGGTTGATCACGACGACCAGGACGAATCGCT
GTTGGGGCATGGCGACCTGCGCCGCATCCCGACCCTGTATCCGGGCGAGCAGCAACTACCGACCGGCCCC
GGCGAGGAGCCGCCCAGCCAGCCCGGCATTCCGGGCATGGAACCAGACCTGCCAGCCTTGACCGAAACGG
AGGAATGGGAACGGCGCGGGCAGCAGCGCCTGCCGATGCCCGATGAGCCGTGTTTTCTGGACGATGGCGA
GCCGTTGGAGCCGCCGACACGGGTCACGCTGCCGCGCCGGTAGCACTTGGGTTGCGCAGCAACCCGTAAG
TGCGCTGTTCCAGACTATCCACCTGCCCGAACCAGAGACTTATC
Features (pLannotate 1.2.2; 4 found; start..end, strand, type, name):
     53..136     +  CDS            43 (fragment): DPOL_BPT4 - Experimental evidence at protein level: Swiss-Prot protein existence level 1. Replicates the viral genomic DNA. This polymerase possesses two enzymatic activities: DNA synthesis (polymerase) and an exonucleolytic activity that degrades single-stranded DNA in the 3'- to 5'-direction for proofreading purpose. From Enterobacteria phage T4 (Bacteriophage T4).
    182..997     -  CDS            KanR: aminoglycoside phosphotransferase; aph(3')-Ia; confers resistance to kanamycin in bacteria or G418 (Geneticin®) in eukaryotes
   2313..3020    +  rep_origin     pBBR1 oriV (fragment): replication origin of the broad-host-range plasmid pBBR1 from Bordetella bronchiseptica; requires the pBBR1 Rep protein for replication
   3021..3683    +  CDS            pBBR1 Rep: replication protein for the broad-host-range plasmid pBBR1 from Bordetella bronchiseptica
