[The description below was written by a language model from this plasmid's Addgene catalogue record and pLannotate feature annotations shown in this document.]
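Description:
pBA791 is a small (about 3.75 kb) bacterial plasmid that serves as a homologous-recombination donor for editing the genome of bacteriophage T4, catalogued as the "dnap-S" donor vector. It is built on a pBBR1 backbone. The feature table identifies the pBBR1 oriV, annotated as a fragment, immediately followed by the pBBR1 Rep coding sequence. Together these form the replication module of this broad-host-range plasmid originally from Bordetella bronchiseptica, since the origin depends on the Rep protein to function. The record lists it as low copy. Selection is by kanamycin through an aph(3')-Ia aminoglycoside phosphotransferase gene (KanR), which lies on the opposite strand to the other annotated features.

The payload is described only as T4 phage homology. The one matching annotation is a short fragment, under 100 bp, of T4 gene 43, which encodes the phage DNA polymerase with its polymerase and 3'-to-5' proofreading exonuclease activities. This fits the "dnap" in the name. The record does not state what edit the donor carries, what "S" denotes, or the full extent of the homology, and no promoter, reporter or tag is annotated. A stretch of more than a kilobase between KanR and the origin is also unannotated.

In use, a donor like this is carried by the bacterial host during T4 infection so that the replicating phage genome can recombine with the plasmid-borne homology and acquire the designed change at the DNA polymerase locus. The associated publication concerns phage genome editing with CRISPR-Cas13a, but no Cas13a or guide component is annotated on this plasmid, so any such function would have to be supplied separately.
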