Addgene plasmid #186246: pBA791
Purpose: dnap-S HR Donor Vector (T4 phage editing)
Depositing lab: Jennifer Doudna. Depositing organization: University of California, Berkeley. Publication: Broad-spectrum CRISPR-Cas13a enables efficient phage genome editing. Adler BA, Hessler T, Cress BF, Lahiri A, Mutalik VK, Barrangou R, Banfield J, Doudna JA. Nat Microbiol. 2022 Dec;7(12):1967-1979. doi: 10.1038/s41564-022-01258-x. Epub 2022 Oct 31. PubMed 36316451.
Backbone
  Vector backbone: BBR1
  Vector type: Bacterial Expression
Growth in bacteria
  Bacterial resistance: Kanamycin, 50 μg/mL
  Growth temperature: 37°C
  Growth strain: NEB Stable
  Copy number: Low Copy
Gene/Insert
  Gene/Insert name: BBR1 backbone + T4 phage homology
  Species: Other
  Cloning method: Unknown
Terms and licenses: Academic/Nonprofit Terms; Industry Terms: Not Available to Industry
How to cite: pBA791 was a gift from Jennifer Doudna (Addgene plasmid # 186246 ; http://n2t.net/addgene:186246 ; RRID:Addgene_186246)
